Addgene plasmid #79410: pcDNA3/mArf1(Q71L)-HA
Purpose: Expresses C-terminally HA-tagged Arf1(Q71L) in mammalian cells
Depositing lab: Kazuhisa Nakayama. Depositing organization: Kyoto University, Graduate School of Pharmaceutical Sciences. Publication: ARF1 and ARF3 are required for the integrity of recycling endosomes and the recycling pathway. Kondo Y, Hanai A, Nakai W, Katoh Y, Nakayama K, Shin HW. Cell Struct Funct. 2012;37(2):141-54. Epub 2012 Sep 5. DN/JST.JSTAGE/csf/12015 PubMed 22971977.
Backbone
  Vector backbone: pcDNA3
  Backbone manufacturer: Invitrogen
  Vector type: Mammalian Expression
  Selectable markers: Neomycin (select with G418)
Growth in bacteria
  Bacterial resistance: Ampicillin, 100 μg/mL
  Growth temperature: 37°C
  Growth strain: DH5alpha
  Copy number: Unknown
Gene/Insert
  Gene/Insert name: Arf1
  Species: M. musculus (mouse)
  Mutation: changed Glutamine 71 to Leucine
  Entrez Gene: Arf1
  Tag / fusion protein: HA (C terminal on backbone)
Terms and licenses: Academic/Nonprofit Terms; Industry Terms: Not Available to Industry
How to cite: pcDNA3/mArf1(Q71L)-HA was a gift from Kazuhisa Nakayama (Addgene plasmid # 79410 ; http://n2t.net/addgene:79410 ; RRID:Addgene_79410)
