[The description below was written by a language model from this plasmid's Addgene catalogue record and pLannotate feature annotations shown in this document.]
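Description:
pcDNA3/mArf1(Q71L)-HA is a mammalian expression plasmid of about 6 kb built on the Invitrogen pcDNA3 backbone. It is propagated in E. coli through a high-copy ColE1/pUC-type origin and selected with ampicillin via the β-lactamase gene. An f1 phage origin is also present, which in principle allows production of single-stranded DNA. For selection in mammalian cells, an SV40 enhancer/early promoter drives the neomycin phosphotransferase gene, terminated by an SV40 polyadenylation signal, so that stable transfectants can be selected with G418.

The payload is the mouse Arf1 coding sequence carrying a glutamine-to-leucine substitution at residue 71, fused to a C-terminal HA epitope tag supplied by the backbone. The automated annotation labels the open reading frame by its match to bovine ARF1, which probably reflects high conservation of this small GTPase; the catalogue record gives the species as mouse. The HA tag is not annotated separately in the feature table, although the space between the end of the annotated ARF1 match and the downstream elements could accommodate it. Expression is driven by the human CMV immediate-early enhancer and promoter and terminated by the bovine growth hormone polyadenylation signal. T7 and SP6 promoters flank the insert and can serve for in vitro transcription or as sequencing primer sites.

Q71L is generally understood to be a GTPase-deficient change that holds Arf1 in its active, GTP-bound form. The construct therefore suits transient or stable expression of a constitutively active Arf1, detectable with anti-HA antibodies. The associated publication concerns the roles of ARF1 and ARF3 in recycling endosome integrity and the recycling pathway.
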