Features (pLannotate 1.2.2; 22 found; start..end, strand, type, name):
    210..539     +  promoter       SV40 promoter: SV40 enhancer and early promoter
    606..1397    +  CDS            neo: KKA2_KLEPN - Also known as kan, nptII. Experimental evidence at protein level: Swiss-Prot protein existence level 1. Resistance to kanamycin, neomycin, paromomycin, ribostamycin, butirosin and gentamicin B. From Klebsiella pneumoniae.
   1421..1579    +  CDS            ble (fragment): BLE_KLEPN - Experimental evidence at protein level: Swiss-Prot protein existence level 1. Binding protein with a strong affinity to the bleomycin family of antibiotics. Binds to CL990; an antimitotic-antibiotic compound. From Klebsiella pneumoniae.
   1574..1695    +  polyA_signal   SV40 poly(A) signal: SV40 polyadenylation signal
   1768..1784    -  protein_bind   lac operator: The lac repressor binds to the lac operator to inhibit transcription in E. coli. This inhibition can be relieved by adding lactose or isopropyl-β-D-thiogalactopyranoside (IPTG). lac repressor encoded by lacI
   1792..1822    -  promoter       lac promoter: promoter for the E. coli lac operon
   1837..1858    -  protein_bind   CAP binding site: CAP binding activates transcription in the presence of cAMP. E. coli catabolite activator protein
   1871..1963    -  CDS            lacI (fragment): lac repressor; lacI; The lac repressor binds to the lac operator to inhibit transcription in E. coli. This inhibition can be relieved by adding lactose or isopropyl-β-D-thiogalactopyranoside (IPTG).
   2146..2734    -  rep_origin     ori: high-copy-number ColE1/pMB1/pBR322/pUC origin of replication
   2905..3765    -  CDS            AmpR: β-lactamase; bla; confers resistance to ampicillin, carbenicillin, and related antibiotics
   3766..3870    -  promoter       AmpR promoter: bla
   3929..3981    -  misc_feature   bom (fragment): basis of mobility region from pBR322
   4136..4515    +  enhancer       CMV enhancer: human cytomegalovirus immediate early enhancer
   4516..4719    +  promoter       CMV promoter: human cytomegalovirus (CMV) immediate early promoter
   4715..4748    +  LTR            5' LTR (truncated) (fragment): truncated 5' long terminal repeat (LTR) from HIV-1
   4764..4782    +  promoter       T7 promoter: promoter for bacteriophage T7 RNA polymerase
   4820..5362    +  CDS            ARF1: ARF1_BOVIN - Experimental evidence at protein level: Swiss-Prot protein existence level 1. GTP-binding protein involved in protein trafficking among different compartments. Modulates vesicle budding and uncoating within the Golgi complex. Deactivation induces the redistribution of the entire Golgi complex to the endoplasmic reticulum, suggesting a crucial role in protein trafficking. In its GTP-bound form, its triggers the association with coat proteins with the Golgi membrane. The hydrolysis of ARF1-bound GTP, which is mediated by ARFGAPs proteins, is required for dissociation of coat protein
   5398..5415    -  misc_feature   MCS (fragment): pBluescript multiple cloning site
   5424..5442    -  promoter       SP6 promoter: promoter for bacteriophage SP6 RNA polymerase
   5468..5692    +  polyA_signal   bGH poly(A) signal: bovine growth hormone polyadenylation signal
   5696..5717    +  promoter       SV40 promoter (fragment): SV40 enhancer and early promoter
   5738..196     +  rep_origin     f1 ori (across the origin) (sequence partly withheld): f1 bacteriophage origin of replication; arrow indicates direction of (+) strand synthesis
>Addgene plasmid #79410 | pcDNA3/mArf1(Q71L)-HA | addgene full sequence | sequence record 176216 | Addgene NGS Result
[33 nt withheld, positions 1-33]
CCTTTGACGTTGGAGTCCACGTTCTTT
[37 nt withheld, positions 61-97]
ACCCTATCTCGGTCTATTCTTTTGATTTATAAGGGATTTTGCCGATTTCGGCCTATTGGTTAAAAAATGA
GCTGATTTAACAAAAATTTAACGCGAATTAATTCTGTGGAATGTGTGTCAGTTAGGGTGTGGAAAGTCCC
CAGGCTCCCCAGCAGGCAGAAGTATGCAAAGCATGCATCTCAATTAGTCAGCAACCAGGTGTGGAAAGTC
CCCAGGCTCCCCAGCAGGCAGAAGTATGCAAAGCATGCATCTCAATTAGTCAGCAACCATAGTCCCGCCC
CTAACTCCGCCCATCCCGCCCCTAACTCCGCCCAGTTCCGCCCATTCTCCGCCCCATGGCTGACTAATTT
TTTTTATTTATGCAGAGGCCGAGGCCGCCTCTGCCTCTGAGCTATTCCAGAAGTAGTGAGGAGGCTTTTT
TGGAGGCCTAGGCTTTTGCAAAAAGCTCCCGGGAGCTTGTATATCCATTTTCGGATCTGATCAAGAGACA
GGATGAGGATCGTTTCGCATGATTGAACAAGATGGATTGCACGCAGGTTCTCCGGCCGCTTGGGTGGAGA
GGCTATTCGGCTATGACTGGGCACAACAGACAATCGGCTGCTCTGATGCCGCCGTGTTCCGGCTGTCAGC
GCAGGGGCGCCCGGTTCTTTTTGTCAAGACCGACCTGTCCGGTGCCCTGAATGAACTGCAGGACGAGGCA
GCGCGGCTATCGTGGCTGGCCACGACGGGCGTTCCTTGCGCAGCTGTGCTCGACGTTGTCACTGAAGCGG
GAAGGGACTGGCTGCTATTGGGCGAAGTGCCGGGGCAGGATCTCCTGTCATCTCACCTTGCTCCTGCCGA
GAAAGTATCCATCATGGCTGATGCAATGCGGCGGCTGCATACGCTTGATCCGGCTACCTGCCCATTCGAC
CACCAAGCGAAACATCGCATCGAGCGAGCACGTACTCGGATGGAAGCCGGTCTTGTCGATCAGGATGATC
TGGACGAAGAGCATCAGGGGCTCGCGCCAGCCGAACTGTTCGCCAGGCTCAAGGCGCGCATGCCCGACGG
CGAGGATCTCGTCGTGACCCATGGCGATGCCTGCTTGCCGAATATCATGGTGGAAAATGGCCGCTTTTCT
GGATTCATCGACTGTGGCCGGCTGGGTGTGGCGGACCGCTATCAGGACATAGCGTTGGCTACCCGTGATA
TTGCTGAAGAGCTTGGCGGCGAATGGGCTGACCGCTTCCTCGTGCTTTACGGTATCGCCGCTCCCGATTC
GCAGCGCATCGCCTTCTATCGCCTTCTTGACGAGTTCTTCTGAGCGGGACTCTGGGGTTCGAAATGACCG
ACCAAGCGACGCCCAACCTGCCATCACGAGATTTCGATTCCACCGCCGCCTTCTATGAAAGGTTGGGCTT
CGGAATCGTTTTCCGGGACGCCGGCTGGATGATCCTCCAGCGCGGGGATCTCATGCTGGAGTTCTTCGCC
CACCCCAACTTGTTTATTGCAGCTTATAATGGTTACAAATAAAGCAATAGCATCACAAATTTCACAAATA
AAGCATTTTTTTCACTGCATTCTAGTTGTGGTTTGTCCAAACTCATCAATGTATCTTATCATGTCTGTAT
ACCGTCGACCTCTAGCTAGAGCTTGGCGTAATCATGGTCATAGCTGTTTCCTGTGTGAAATTGTTATCCG
CTCACAATTCCACACAACATACGAGCCGGAAGCATAAAGTGTAAAGCCTGGGGTGCCTAATGAGTGAGCT
AACTCACATTAATTGCGTTGCGCTCACTGCCCGCTTTCCAGTCGGGAAACCTGTCGTGCCAGCTGCATTA
ATGAATCGGCCAACGCGCGGGGAGAGGCGGTTTGCGTATTGGGCGCTCTTCCGCTTCCTCGCTCACTGAC
TCGCTGCGCTCGGTCGTTCGGCTGCGGCGAGCGGTATCAGCTCACTCAAAGGCGGTAATACGGTTATCCA
CAGAATCAGGGGATAACGCAGGAAAGAACATGTGAGCAAAAGGCCAGCAAAAGGCCAGGAACCGTAAAAA
GGCCGCGTTGCTGGCGTTTTTCCATAGGCTCCGCCCCCCTGACGAGCATCACAAAAATCGACGCTCAAGT
CAGAGGTGGCGAAACCCGACAGGACTATAAAGATACCAGGCGTTTCCCCCTGGAAGCTCCCTCGTGCGCT
CTCCTGTTCCGACCCTGCCGCTTACCGGATACCTGTCCGCCTTTCTCCCTTCGGGAAGCGTGGCGCTTTC
TCATAGCTCACGCTGTAGGTATCTCAGTTCGGTGTAGGTCGTTCGCTCCAAGCTGGGCTGTGTGCACGAA
CCCCCCGTTCAGCCCGACCGCTGCGCCTTATCCGGTAACTATCGTCTTGAGTCCAACCCGGTAAGACACG
ACTTATCGCCACTGGCAGCAGCCACTGGTAACAGGATTAGCAGAGCGAGGTATGTAGGCGGTGCTACAGA
GTTCTTGAAGTGGTGGCCTAACTACGGCTACACTAGAAGAACAGTATTTGGTATCTGCGCTCTGCTGAAG
CCAGTTACCTTCGGAAAAAGAGTTGGTAGCTCTTGATCCGGCAAACAAACCACCGCTGGTAGCGGTGGTT
TTTTTGTTTGCAAGCAGCAGATTACGCGCAGAAAAAAAGGATCTCAAGAAGATCCTTTGATCTTTTCTAC
GGGGTCTGACGCTCAGTGGAACGAAAACTCACGTTAAGGGATTTTGGTCATGAGATTATCAAAAAGGATC
TTCACCTAGATCCTTTTAAATTAAAAATGAAGTTTTAAATCAATCTAAAGTATATATGAGTAAACTTGGT
CTGACAGTTACCAATGCTTAATCAGTGAGGCACCTATCTCAGCGATCTGTCTATTTCGTTCATCCATAGT
TGCCTGACTCCCCGTCGTGTAGATAACTACGATACGGGAGGGCTTACCATCTGGCCCCAGTGCTGCAATG
ATACCGCGAGACCCACGCTCACCGGCTCCAGATTTATCAGCAATAAACCAGCCAGCCGGAAGGGCCGAGC
GCAGAAGTGGTCCTGCAACTTTATCCGCCTCCATCCAGTCTATTAATTGTTGCCGGGAAGCTAGAGTAAG
TAGTTCGCCAGTTAATAGTTTGCGCAACGTTGTTGCCATTGCTACAGGCATCGTGGTGTCACGCTCGTCG
TTTGGTATGGCTTCATTCAGCTCCGGTTCCCAACGATCAAGGCGAGTTACATGATCCCCCATGTTGTGCA
AAAAAGCGGTTAGCTCCTTCGGTCCTCCGATCGTTGTCAGAAGTAAGTTGGCCGCAGTGTTATCACTCAT
GGTTATGGCAGCACTGCATAATTCTCTTACTGTCATGCCATCCGTAAGATGCTTTTCTGTGACTGGTGAG
TACTCAACCAAGTCATTCTGAGAATAGTGTATGCGGCGACCGAGTTGCTCTTGCCCGGCGTCAATACGGG
ATAATACCGCGCCACATAGCAGAACTTTAAAAGTGCTCATCATTGGAAAACGTTCTTCGGGGCGAAAACT
CTCAAGGATCTTACCGCTGTTGAGATCCAGTTCGATGTAACCCACTCGTGCACCCAACTGATCTTCAGCA
TCTTTTACTTTCACCAGCGTTTCTGGGTGAGCAAAAACAGGAAGGCAAAATGCCGCAAAAAAGGGAATAA
GGGCGACACGGAAATGTTGAATACTCATACTCTTCCTTTTTCAATATTATTGAAGCATTTATCAGGGTTA
TTGTCTCATGAGCGGATACATATTTGAATGTATTTAGAAAAATAAACAAATAGGGGTTCCGCGCACATTT
CCCCGAAAAGTGCCACCTGACGTCGACGGATCGGGAGATCTCCCGATCCCCTATGGTGCACTCTCAGTAC
AATCTGCTCTGATGCCGCATAGTTAAGCCAGTATCTGCTCCCTGCTTGTGTGTTGGAGGTCGCTGAGTAG
TGCGCGAGCAAAATTTAAGCTACAACAAGGCAAGGCTTGACCGACAATTGCATGAAGAATCTGCTTAGGG
TTAGGCGTTTTGCGCTGCTTCGCGATGTACGGGCCAGATATACGCGTTGACATTGATTATTGACTAGTTA
TTAATAGTAATCAATTACGGGGTCATTAGTTCATAGCCCATATATGGAGTTCCGCGTTACATAACTTACG
GTAAATGGCCCGCCTGGCTGACCGCCCAACGACCCCCGCCCATTGACGTCAATAATGACGTATGTTCCCA
TAGTAACGCCAATAGGGACTTTCCATTGACGTCAATGGGTGGAGTATTTACGGTAAACTGCCCACTTGGC
AGTACATCAAGTGTATCATATGCCAAGTACGCCCCCTATTGACGTCAATGACGGTAAATGGCCCGCCTGG
CATTATGCCCAGTACATGACCTTATGGGACTTTCCTACTTGGCAGTACATCTACGTATTAGTCATCGCTA
TTACCATGGTGATGCGGTTTTGGCAGTACATCAATGGGCGTGGATAGCGGTTTGACTCACGGGGATTTCC
AAGTCTCCACCCCATTGACGTCAATGGGAGTTTGTTTTGGCACCAAAATCAACGGGACTTTCCAAAATGT
CGTAACAACTCCGCCCCATTGACGCAAATGGGCGGTAGGCGTGTACGGTGGGAGGTCTATATAAGCAGAG
CTCTCTGGCTAACTAGAGAACCCACTGCTTACTGGCTTATCGAAATTAATACGACTCACTATAGGGAGAC
CCAAGCTTGGTACCGAGCTCGGATCCGCCACCATGGGGAACATCTTTGCAAACCTCTTCAAGGGCCTTTT
TGGCAAAAAAGAAATGCGCATTCTCATGGTGGGCCTGGATGCTGCAGGGAAGACAACAATTCTATACAAA
CTGAAGCTGGGCGAAATTGTGACCACCATTCCCACCATTGGTTTCAATGTGGAGACTGTTGAATACAAGA
ATATCAGCTTCACCGTGTGGGATGTGGGAGGCCTGGACAAGATCCGGCCGCTGTGGCGCCACTACTTCCA
GAACACCCAAGGCTTGATCTTCGTAGTGGACAGCAATGACAGAGAGCGTGTGAACGAGGCCCGTGAAGAG
CTCATGAGGATGCTAGCTGAAGATGAGCTCCGAGATGCTGTTCTCTTGGTGTTTGCCAACAAGCAGGACC
TCCCCAATGCCATGAATGCGGCCGAAATCACAGACAAGCTGGGGCTGCACTCTCTACGCCACAGGAACTG
GTACATTCAGGCCACCTGTGCCACCAGCGGGGACGGGCTCTATGAAGGACTAGATTGGCTGTCTAATCAG
CTCCGGAACCAGAAGCTCGAGTATCCATACGATGTACCAGACTACGCAGAGATCCACTAGTTCTAGAGGG
CCCTATTCTATAGTGTCACCTAAATGCTAGAGCTCGCTGATCAGCCTCGACTGTGCCTTCTAGTTGCCAG
CCATCTGTTGTTTGCCCCTCCCCCGTGCCTTCCTTGACCCTGGAAGGTGCCACTCCCACTGTCCTTTCCT
AATAAAATGAGGAAATTGCATCGCATTGTCTGAGTAGGTGTCATTCTATTCTGGGGGGTGGGGTGGGGCA
GGACAGCAAGGGGGAGGATTGGGAAGACAATAGCAGGCATGCTGGGGATGCGGTGGGCTCTATGGCTTCT
GAGGCGGAAAGAACCAGCTGGGGCTCTAGGGGGTATCCCC
[124 nt withheld, positions 5738-5861]
C
[91 nt withheld, positions 5863-5953]
AGGGTGATGGTTCACGT
